Addgene plasmid #166812: pcDNA 3.1 LIC 6A NLRP1 UPA-CARD-FLAG H1276G
Purpose: Mammalian cell expression vector for FLAG-tagged UPA-CARD of NLRP1. The H1276G mutant abolishes interface III UPA-UPA contacts, DPP9 binding, and inflammasome activity
Depositing lab: Hao Wu. Depositing organization: Boston Children's Hospital. Publication: DPP9 sequesters the C terminus of NLRP1 to repress inflammasome activation. Hollingsworth LR, Sharif H, Griswold AR, Fontana P, Mintseris J, Dagbay KB, Paulo JA, Gygi SP, Bachovchin DA, Wu H. Nature. 2021 Mar 17. pii: 10.1038/s41586-021-03350-4. doi: 10.1038/s41586-021-03350-4. PubMed 33731932.
Backbone
  Vector backbone: pcDNA3.1 LIC 6A
  Vector type: Mammalian Expression
Growth in bacteria
  Bacterial resistance: Ampicillin, 100 μg/mL
  Growth temperature: 37°C
  Growth strain: DH5alpha
  Copy number: High Copy
Gene/Insert
  Gene/Insert name: NLRP1
  Species: H. sapiens (human)
  Mutation: H1276G
  Entrez Gene: NLRP1 (a.k.a. AIADK, CARD7, CIDED, CLR17.1, DEFCAP, DEFCAP-L/S, JRRP, MSPC, NAC, NALP1, PP1044, SLEV1, VAMAS1)
  Promoter: CMV
  Tag / fusion protein: FLAG (C terminal on insert)
  Cloning method: Ligation Independent Cloning
  Sequencing primers: 5′ CMV F; 3′ BGHR
Terms and licenses: Academic/Nonprofit Terms; Industry Terms: Not Available to Industry
Depositor comments: Mammalian cell expression vector for FLAG-tagged UPA-CARD of NLRP1. The H1276G mutant abolishes interface III UPA-UPA contacts, DPP9 binding, and inflammasome activity
How to cite: pcDNA 3.1 LIC 6A NLRP1 UPA-CARD-FLAG H1276G was a gift from Hao Wu (Addgene plasmid # 166812 ; http://n2t.net/addgene:166812 ; RRID:Addgene_166812)
