[The description below was written by a language model from this plasmid's Addgene catalogue record and pLannotate feature annotations shown in this document.]
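Description:
pcDNA 3.1 LIC 6A NLRP1 UPA-CARD-FLAG H1276G is a 6,265 nt mammalian expression plasmid built on the pcDNA3.1 LIC 6A backbone, a pcDNA3.1 derivative adapted for ligation-independent cloning. It is propagated in E. coli as a high-copy plasmid through a ColE1/pUC-type origin and selected with ampicillin via the β-lactamase gene and its native promoter. An f1 origin is also present. For mammalian cells the backbone carries a neomycin phosphotransferase gene driven by the SV40 enhancer/early promoter and terminated by the SV40 poly(A) signal, which in principle allows G418 selection of stable transfectants. Short annotated fragments such as a truncated HIV-1 LTR, ble, lacI and an attB2-like site are small matches in backbone or junction sequence, and the record gives no indication that they are functional parts of the design.

The payload is a fragment of human NLRP1 of about 800 bp, covering the C-terminal UPA subdomain and the CARD, with a C-terminal FLAG tag according to the catalogue entry (the tag is not separately annotated in the feature table). Expression is driven by the CMV immediate-early enhancer and promoter and terminated by the bovine growth hormone poly(A) signal. T7 and SP6 promoters flank the insert.

The insert carries the H1276G substitution, which the depositor states abolishes interface III UPA-UPA contacts, DPP9 binding and inflammasome activity. The construct therefore serves as a loss-of-function comparator to the wild-type UPA-CARD fragment. It suits transfection experiments that examine how DPP9 sequesters the NLRP1 C-terminal fragment and how UPA-mediated oligomerisation supports inflammasome assembly, with the FLAG epitope available for detection or immunoprecipitation.
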