Features (pLannotate 1.2.2; 22 found; start..end, strand, type, name):
     28..80      -  misc_feature   bom (fragment): basis of mobility region from pBR322
    235..614     +  enhancer       CMV enhancer: human cytomegalovirus immediate early enhancer
    615..818     +  promoter       CMV promoter: human cytomegalovirus (CMV) immediate early promoter
    814..847     +  LTR            5' LTR (truncated) (fragment): truncated 5' long terminal repeat (LTR) from HIV-1
    863..881     +  promoter       T7 promoter: promoter for bacteriophage T7 RNA polymerase
    926..1720    +  CDS            NLRP1 (fragment): NLRP1_HUMAN - Also known as CARD7, DEFCAP From Homo sapiens (Human).
   1722..1746    -  protein_bind   attB2: mutant version of attB; recombination site for the Gateway® BP reaction BP Clonase™
   1818..1836    -  promoter       SP6 promoter: promoter for bacteriophage SP6 RNA polymerase
   1862..2086    +  polyA_signal   bGH poly(A) signal: bovine growth hormone polyadenylation signal
   2090..2111    +  promoter       SV40 promoter (fragment): SV40 enhancer and early promoter
   2132..2560    +  rep_origin     f1 ori (sequence partly withheld): f1 bacteriophage origin of replication; arrow indicates direction of (+) strand synthesis
   2574..2903    +  promoter       SV40 promoter: SV40 enhancer and early promoter
   2970..3761    +  CDS            neo: KKA2_KLEPN - Also known as kan, nptII. Experimental evidence at protein level: Swiss-Prot protein existence level 1. Resistance to kanamycin, neomycin, paromomycin, ribostamycin, butirosin and gentamicin B. From Klebsiella pneumoniae.
   3785..3943    +  CDS            ble (fragment): BLE_KLEPN - Experimental evidence at protein level: Swiss-Prot protein existence level 1. Binding protein with a strong affinity to the bleomycin family of antibiotics. Binds to CL990; an antimitotic-antibiotic compound. From Klebsiella pneumoniae.
   3938..4059    +  polyA_signal   SV40 poly(A) signal: SV40 polyadenylation signal
   4132..4148    -  protein_bind   lac operator: The lac repressor binds to the lac operator to inhibit transcription in E. coli. This inhibition can be relieved by adding lactose or isopropyl-β-D-thiogalactopyranoside (IPTG). lac repressor encoded by lacI
   4156..4186    -  promoter       lac promoter: promoter for the E. coli lac operon
   4201..4222    -  protein_bind   CAP binding site: CAP binding activates transcription in the presence of cAMP. E. coli catabolite activator protein
   4235..4327    -  CDS            lacI (fragment): lac repressor; lacI; The lac repressor binds to the lac operator to inhibit transcription in E. coli. This inhibition can be relieved by adding lactose or isopropyl-β-D-thiogalactopyranoside (IPTG).
   4510..5098    -  rep_origin     ori: high-copy-number ColE1/pMB1/pBR322/pUC origin of replication
   5269..6129    -  CDS            AmpR: β-lactamase; bla; confers resistance to ampicillin, carbenicillin, and related antibiotics
   6130..6234    -  promoter       AmpR promoter: bla
>Addgene plasmid #166812 | pcDNA 3.1 LIC 6A NLRP1 UPA-CARD-FLAG H1276G | addgene full sequence | sequence record 328391 | Addgene NGS Result
GACGGATCGGGAGATCTCCCGATCCCCTATGGTGCACTCTCAGTACAATCTGCTCTGATGCCGCATAGTT
AAGCCAGTATCTGCTCCCTGCTTGTGTGTTGGAGGTCGCTGAGTAGTGCGCGAGCAAAATTTAAGCTACA
ACAAGGCAAGGCTTGACCGACAATTGCATGAAGAATCTGCTTAGGGTTAGGCGTTTTGCGCTGCTTCGCG
ATGTACGGGCCAGATATACGCGTTGACATTGATTATTGACTAGTTATTAATAGTAATCAATTACGGGGTC
ATTAGTTCATAGCCCATATATGGAGTTCCGCGTTACATAACTTACGGTAAATGGCCCGCCTGGCTGACCG
CCCAACGACCCCCGCCCATTGACGTCAATAATGACGTATGTTCCCATAGTAACGCCAATAGGGACTTTCC
ATTGACGTCAATGGGTGGAGTATTTACGGTAAACTGCCCACTTGGCAGTACATCAAGTGTATCATATGCC
AAGTACGCCCCCTATTGACGTCAATGACGGTAAATGGCCCGCCTGGCATTATGCCCAGTACATGACCTTA
TGGGACTTTCCTACTTGGCAGTACATCTACGTATTAGTCATCGCTATTACCATGGTGATGCGGTTTTGGC
AGTACATCAATGGGCGTGGATAGCGGTTTGACTCACGGGGATTTCCAAGTCTCCACCCCATTGACGTCAA
TGGGAGTTTGTTTTGGCACCAAAATCAACGGGACTTTCCAAAATGTCGTAACAACTCCGCCCCATTGACG
CAAATGGGCGGTAGGCGTGTACGGTGGGAGGTCTATATAAGCAGAGCTCTCTGGCTAACTAGAGAACCCA
CTGCTTACTGGCTTATCGAAATTAATACGACTCACTATAGGGAGACCCAAGCTTGGTACCGAGCTCGGAT
CCCTACTTCCAATCCAATGCCACCATGTCCCCCTTGGGAGTCCTCCTGAAAATGATCCATAATGCCCTGC
GCTTCATTCCCGTCACCTCTGTGGTGTTGCTTTACCACCGCGTCCATCCTGAGGAAGTCACCTTCCACCT
CTACCTGATCCCAAGTGACTGCTCCATTCGGAAGGCCATAGATGATCTAGAAATGAAATTCCAGTTTGTG
CGAATCGGCAAGCCACCCCCGCTGACCCCACTTTATATGGGCTGTCGTTACACTGTGTCTGGGTCTGGTT
CAGGGATGCTGGAAATACTCCCCAAGGAACTGGAGCTCTGCTATCGAAGCCCTGGAGAAGACCAGCTGTT
CTCGGAGTTCTACGTTGGCCACTTGGGATCAGGGATCAGGCTGCAAGTGAAAGACAAGAAAGATGAGACT
CTGGTGTGGGAGGCCTTGGTGAAACCAGGAGATCTCATGCCTGCAACTACTCTGATCCCTCCAGCCCGCA
TAGCCGTACCTTCACCTCTGGATGCCCCGCAGTTGCTGCACTTTGTGGACCAGTATCGAGAGCAGCTGAT
AGCCCGAGTGACATCGGTGGAGGTTGTCTTGGACAAACTGCATGGACAGGTGCTGAGCCAGGAGCAGTAC
GAGAGGGTGCTGGCTGAGAACACGAGGCCCAGCCAGATGCGGAAGCTGTTCAGCTTGAGCCAGTCCTGGG
ACCGGAAGTGCAAAGATGGACTCTACCAAGCCCTGAAGGAGACCCATCCTCACCTCATTATGGAACTCTG
GGAGAAGGGCAGCAAAAAGGGACTCCTGCCACTCAGCAGCGACCCAGCTTTCTTGTACAAAGTGGTTGAT
ATCGACTACAAGGACGATGACGACAAGTAGTAATAACATTGGAAGTGGATAATCTAGAGGGCCCTATTCT
ATAGTGTCACCTAAATGCTAGAGCTCGCTGATCAGCCTCGACTGTGCCTTCTAGTTGCCAGCCATCTGTT
GTTTGCCCCTCCCCCGTGCCTTCCTTGACCCTGGAAGGTGCCACTCCCACTGTCCTTTCCTAATAAAATG
AGGAAATTGCATCGCATTGTCTGAGTAGGTGTCATTCTATTCTGGGGGGTGGGGTGGGGCAGGACAGCAA
GGGGGAGGATTGGGAAGACAATAGCAGGCATGCTGGGGATGCGGTGGGCTCTATGGCTTCTGAGGCGGAA
AGAACCAGCTGGGGCTCTAGGGGGTATCCCC
[124 nt withheld, positions 2132-2255]
C
[91 nt withheld, positions 2257-2347]
A
[49 nt withheld, positions 2349-2397]
CCTTTGACGTTGGAGTCCACGTTCTTT
[37 nt withheld, positions 2425-2461]
ACCCTATCTCGGTCTATTCTTTTGATTTATAAGGGATTTTGCCGATTTCGGCCTATTGGTTAAAAAATGA
GCTGATTTAACAAAAATTTAACGCGAATTAATTCTGTGGAATGTGTGTCAGTTAGGGTGTGGAAAGTCCC
CAGGCTCCCCAGCAGGCAGAAGTATGCAAAGCATGCATCTCAATTAGTCAGCAACCAGGTGTGGAAAGTC
CCCAGGCTCCCCAGCAGGCAGAAGTATGCAAAGCATGCATCTCAATTAGTCAGCAACCATAGTCCCGCCC
CTAACTCCGCCCATCCCGCCCCTAACTCCGCCCAGTTCCGCCCATTCTCCGCCCCATGGCTGACTAATTT
TTTTTATTTATGCAGAGGCCGAGGCCGCCTCTGCCTCTGAGCTATTCCAGAAGTAGTGAGGAGGCTTTTT
TGGAGGCCTAGGCTTTTGCAAAAAGCTCCCGGGAGCTTGTATATCCATTTTCGGATCTGATCAAGAGACA
GGATGAGGATCGTTTCGCATGATTGAACAAGATGGATTGCACGCAGGTTCTCCGGCCGCTTGGGTGGAGA
GGCTATTCGGCTATGACTGGGCACAACAGACAATCGGCTGCTCTGATGCCGCCGTGTTCCGGCTGTCAGC
GCAGGGGCGCCCGGTTCTTTTTGTCAAGACCGACCTGTCCGGTGCCCTGAATGAACTGCAGGACGAGGCA
GCGCGGCTATCGTGGCTGGCCACGACGGGCGTTCCTTGCGCAGCTGTGCTCGACGTTGTCACTGAAGCGG
GAAGGGACTGGCTGCTATTGGGCGAAGTGCCGGGGCAGGATCTCCTGTCATCTCACCTTGCTCCTGCCGA
GAAAGTATCCATCATGGCTGATGCAATGCGGCGGCTGCATACGCTTGATCCGGCTACCTGCCCATTCGAC
CACCAAGCGAAACATCGCATCGAGCGAGCACGTACTCGGATGGAAGCCGGTCTTGTCGATCAGGATGATC
TGGACGAAGAGCATCAGGGGCTCGCGCCAGCCGAACTGTTCGCCAGGCTCAAGGCGCGCATGCCCGACGG
CGAGGATCTCGTCGTGACCCATGGCGATGCCTGCTTGCCGAATATCATGGTGGAAAATGGCCGCTTTTCT
GGATTCATCGACTGTGGCCGGCTGGGTGTGGCGGACCGCTATCAGGACATAGCGTTGGCTACCCGTGATA
TTGCTGAAGAGCTTGGCGGCGAATGGGCTGACCGCTTCCTCGTGCTTTACGGTATCGCCGCTCCCGATTC
GCAGCGCATCGCCTTCTATCGCCTTCTTGACGAGTTCTTCTGAGCGGGACTCTGGGGTTCGAAATGACCG
ACCAAGCGACGCCCAACCTGCCATCACGAGATTTCGATTCCACCGCCGCCTTCTATGAAAGGTTGGGCTT
CGGAATCGTTTTCCGGGACGCCGGCTGGATGATCCTCCAGCGCGGGGATCTCATGCTGGAGTTCTTCGCC
CACCCCAACTTGTTTATTGCAGCTTATAATGGTTACAAATAAAGCAATAGCATCACAAATTTCACAAATA
AAGCATTTTTTTCACTGCATTCTAGTTGTGGTTTGTCCAAACTCATCAATGTATCTTATCATGTCTGTAT
ACCGTCGACCTCTAGCTAGAGCTTGGCGTAATCATGGTCATAGCTGTTTCCTGTGTGAAATTGTTATCCG
CTCACAATTCCACACAACATACGAGCCGGAAGCATAAAGTGTAAAGCCTGGGGTGCCTAATGAGTGAGCT
AACTCACATTAATTGCGTTGCGCTCACTGCCCGCTTTCCAGTCGGGAAACCTGTCGTGCCAGCTGCATTA
ATGAATCGGCCAACGCGCGGGGAGAGGCGGTTTGCGTATTGGGCGCTCTTCCGCTTCCTCGCTCACTGAC
TCGCTGCGCTCGGTCGTTCGGCTGCGGCGAGCGGTATCAGCTCACTCAAAGGCGGTAATACGGTTATCCA
CAGAATCAGGGGATAACGCAGGAAAGAACATGTGAGCAAAAGGCCAGCAAAAGGCCAGGAACCGTAAAAA
GGCCGCGTTGCTGGCGTTTTTCCATAGGCTCCGCCCCCCTGACGAGCATCACAAAAATCGACGCTCAAGT
CAGAGGTGGCGAAACCCGACAGGACTATAAAGATACCAGGCGTTTCCCCCTGGAAGCTCCCTCGTGCGCT
CTCCTGTTCCGACCCTGCCGCTTACCGGATACCTGTCCGCCTTTCTCCCTTCGGGAAGCGTGGCGCTTTC
TCATAGCTCACGCTGTAGGTATCTCAGTTCGGTGTAGGTCGTTCGCTCCAAGCTGGGCTGTGTGCACGAA
CCCCCCGTTCAGCCCGACCGCTGCGCCTTATCCGGTAACTATCGTCTTGAGTCCAACCCGGTAAGACACG
ACTTATCGCCACTGGCAGCAGCCACTGGTAACAGGATTAGCAGAGCGAGGTATGTAGGCGGTGCTACAGA
GTTCTTGAAGTGGTGGCCTAACTACGGCTACACTAGAAGAACAGTATTTGGTATCTGCGCTCTGCTGAAG
CCAGTTACCTTCGGAAAAAGAGTTGGTAGCTCTTGATCCGGCAAACAAACCACCGCTGGTAGCGGTGGTT
TTTTTGTTTGCAAGCAGCAGATTACGCGCAGAAAAAAAGGATCTCAAGAAGATCCTTTGATCTTTTCTAC
GGGGTCTGACGCTCAGTGGAACGAAAACTCACGTTAAGGGATTTTGGTCATGAGATTATCAAAAAGGATC
TTCACCTAGATCCTTTTAAATTAAAAATGAAGTTTTAAATCAATCTAAAGTATATATGAGTAAACTTGGT
CTGACAGTTACCAATGCTTAATCAGTGAGGCACCTATCTCAGCGATCTGTCTATTTCGTTCATCCATAGT
TGCCTGACTCCCCGTCGTGTAGATAACTACGATACGGGAGGGCTTACCATCTGGCCCCAGTGCTGCAATG
ATACCGCGAGACCCACGCTCACCGGCTCCAGATTTATCAGCAATAAACCAGCCAGCCGGAAGGGCCGAGC
GCAGAAGTGGTCCTGCAACTTTATCCGCCTCCATCCAGTCTATTAATTGTTGCCGGGAAGCTAGAGTAAG
TAGTTCGCCAGTTAATAGTTTGCGCAACGTTGTTGCCATTGCTACAGGCATCGTGGTGTCACGCTCGTCG
TTTGGTATGGCTTCATTCAGCTCCGGTTCCCAACGATCAAGGCGAGTTACATGATCCCCCATGTTGTGCA
AAAAAGCGGTTAGCTCCTTCGGTCCTCCGATCGTTGTCAGAAGTAAGTTGGCCGCAGTGTTATCACTCAT
GGTTATGGCAGCACTGCATAATTCTCTTACTGTCATGCCATCCGTAAGATGCTTTTCTGTGACTGGTGAG
TACTCAACCAAGTCATTCTGAGAATAGTGTATGCGGCGACCGAGTTGCTCTTGCCCGGCGTCAATACGGG
ATAATACCGCGCCACATAGCAGAACTTTAAAAGTGCTCATCATTGGAAAACGTTCTTCGGGGCGAAAACT
CTCAAGGATCTTACCGCTGTTGAGATCCAGTTCGATGTAACCCACTCGTGCACCCAACTGATCTTCAGCA
TCTTTTACTTTCACCAGCGTTTCTGGGTGAGCAAAAACAGGAAGGCAAAATGCCGCAAAAAAGGGAATAA
GGGCGACACGGAAATGTTGAATACTCATACTCTTCCTTTTTCATTATTATTGAAGCATTTATCAGGGTTA
TTGTCTCATGAGCGGATACATATTTGAATGTATTTAGAAAAATAAACAAATAGGGGTTCCGCGCACATTT
CCCCGAAAAGTGCCACCTGACGTC
