>Addgene plasmid #166812 | pcDNA 3.1 LIC 6A NLRP1 UPA-CARD-FLAG H1276G | depositor partial sequence | sequence record 323810 | Insert sequence
ATGTCCCCCTTGGGAGTCCTCCTGAAAATGATCCATAATGCCCTGCGCTTCATTCCCGTCACCTCTGTGG
TGTTGCTTTACCACCGCGTCCATCCTGAGGAAGTCACCTTCCACCTCTACCTGATCCCAAGTGACTGCTC
CATTCGGAAGGCCATAGATGATCTAGAAATGAAATTCCAGTTTGTGCGAATCGGCAAGCCACCCCCGCTG
ACCCCACTTTATATGGGCTGTCGTTACACTGTGTCTGGGTCTGGTTCAGGGATGCTGGAAATACTCCCCA
AGGAACTGGAGCTCTGCTATCGAAGCCCTGGAGAAGACCAGCTGTTCTCGGAGTTCTACGTTGGCCACTT
GGGATCAGGGATCAGGCTGCAAGTGAAAGACAAGAAAGATGAGACTCTGGTGTGGGAGGCCTTGGTGAAA
CCAGGAGATCTCATGCCTGCAACTACTCTGATCCCTCCAGCCCGCATAGCCGTACCTTCACCTCTGGATG
CCCCGCAGTTGCTGCACTTTGTGGACCAGTATCGAGAGCAGCTGATAGCCCGAGTGACATCGGTGGAGGT
TGTCTTGGACAAACTGCATGGACAGGTGCTGAGCCAGGAGCAGTACGAGAGGGTGCTGGCTGAGAACACG
AGGCCCAGCCAGATGCGGAAGCTGTTCAGCTTGAGCCAGTCCTGGGACCGGAAGTGCAAAGATGGACTCT
ACCAAGCCCTGAAGGAGACCCATCCTCACCTCATTATGGAACTCTGGGAGAAGGGCAGCAAAAAGGGACT
CCTGCCACTCAGCAGCGACCCAGCTTTCTTGTACAAAGTGGTTGATATCGACTACAAGGACGATGACGAC
AAGTAG
